>Addgene plasmid #240223 | pENTR_BIP-sfGFP-TurboID-KDEL | addgene full sequence | sequence record 477848 | Addgene NGS Result
CTTTCCTGCGTTATCCCCTGATTCTGTGGATAACCGTATTACCGCCTTTGAGTGAGCTGATACCGCTCGC
CGCAGCCGAACGACCGAGCGCAGCGAGTCAGTGAGCGAGGAAGCGGAAGAGCGCCCAATACGCAAACCGC
CTCTCCCCGCGCGTTGGCCGATTCATTAATGCAGCTGGCACGACAGGTTTCCCGACTGGAAAGCGGGCAG
TGAGCGCAACGCAATTAATACGCGTACCGCTAGCCAGGAAGAGTTTGTAGAAACGCAAAAAGGCCATCCG
TCAGGATGGCCTTCTGCTTAGTTTGATGCCTGGCAGTTTATGGCGGGCGTCCTGCCCGCCACCCTCCGGG
CCGTTGCTTCACAACGTTCAAATCCGCTCCCGGCGGATTTGTCCTACTCAGGAGAGCGTTCACCGACAAA
CAACAGATAAAACGAAAGGCCCAGTCTTCCGACTGAGCCTTTCGTTTTATTTGATGCCTGGCAGTTCCCT
ACTCTCGCGTTAACGCTAGCATGGATGTTTTCCCAGTCACGACGTTGTAAAACGACGGCCAGTCTTAAGC
TCGGGCCCCAAATAATGATTTTATTTTGACTGATAGTGACCTGTTCGTTGCAACAAATTGATGAGCAATG
CTTTTTTATAATGCCAACTTTGTACAAAAAAGCAGGCTCCGCGGCCGCCCCCTTCACCATGAAGTTATGC
ATATTACTGGCCGTCGTGGCCTTTGTTGGCCTCTCGCTCGGGGAATCCAAGGGCGAGGAGCTGTTCACCG
GCGTGGTGCCCATCCTGGTGGAGCTGGATGGCGACGTGAACGGCCACAAGTTCAGCGTGCGCGGCGAGGG
CGAGGGCGACGCCACCAACGGCAAGCTGACCCTGAAGTTCATCTGCACCACCGGCAAGCTGCCCGTGCCC
TGGCCCACCCTGGTGACCACCCTGACCTACGGCGTGCAGTGCTTCAGCCGCTACCCCGATCACATGAAGC
AGCACGATTTCTTCAAGAGCGCCATGCCCGAGGGCTACGTGCAGGAGCGCACCATCAGCTTCAAGGATGA
CGGCACCTACAAGACCCGCGCCGAGGTGAAGTTCGAGGGCGATACCCTGGTGAACCGCATCGAGCTGAAG
GGCATCGATTTCAAGGAGGATGGCAACATCCTGGGCCACAAGCTGGAGTACAACTTCAACAGCCACAACG
TGTACATCACCGCCGATAAGCAGAAGAACGGCATCAAGGCCAACTTCAAGATCCGCCACAATGTGGAGGA
TGGCTCCGTGCAGCTGGCCGATCACTACCAGCAGAACACCCCCATCGGCGACGGCCCAGTGCTGCTGCCC
GATAACCACTACCTGAGCACCCAGAGCGTGCTGTCCAAGGACCCCAACGAGAAGCGCGATCACATGGTGC
TGCTGGAGTTCGTGACCGCCGCCGGCATCACCCTGGGCATGGATGAGCTGTACAAGACCGGTGGTTCAGG
CGGTTCTGGTGGTAGCGGCGGTAGCGGTGGTAGCGGTGGTAGCGGTGGCAGCGGCGGTAAAGACAATACT
GTGCCTCTGAAGCTGATCGCTCTCCTGGCTAATGGCGAGTTCCATAGTGGCGAACAGCTGGGAGAAACCC
TGGGCATGTCCAGGGCCGCTATCAACAAGCACATTCAGACTCTGCGCGACTGGGGCGTGGACGTGTTCAC
CGTGCCCGGAAAGGGCTACTCTCTGCCCGAGCCTATCCCGCTGCTGAACGCTAAACAGATTCTGGGACAG
CTGGACGGCGGGAGCGTGGCAGTCCTGCCTGTGGTCGACTCCACCAATCAGTACCTGCTGGATCGAATCG
GCGAGCTGAAGAGTGGGGATGCTTGCATTGCAGAATATCAGCAGGCAGGGAGAGGAAGCAGAGGGAGGAA
ATGGTTCTCTCCTTTTGGAGCTAACCTGTACCTGAGTATGTTTTGGCGCCTGAAGCGGGGACCAGCAGCA
ATCGGCCTGGGCCCGGTCATCGGAATTGTCATGGCAGAAGCGCTGCGAAAGCTGGGAGCAGACAAGGTGC
GAGTCAAATGGCCCAATGACCTGTATCTGCAGGATAGAAAGCTGGCAGGCATCCTGGTGGAGCTGGCCGG
AATAACAGGCGATGCTGCACAGATCGTCATTGGCGCCGGGATTAACGTGGCTATGAGGCGCGTGGAGGAA
AGCGTGGTCAATCAGGGCTGGATCACACTGCAGGAAGCAGGGATTAACCTGGACAGGAATACTCTGGCCG
CTACGCTGATCCGAGAGCTGCGGGCAGCCCTGGAACTGTTCGAGCAGGAAGGCCTGGCTCCATATCTGCC
ACGGTGGGAGAAGCTGGATAACTTCATCAATAGACCCGTGAAGCTGATCATTGGGGACAAAGAGATTTTC
GGGATTAGCCGGGGGATTGATAAACAGGGAGCCCTGCTGCTGGAACAGGACGGAGTTATCAAACCCTGGA
TGGGCGGAGAAATCAGTCTGCGGTCTGCCGAAAAGAAGGACGAGCTGTAATAGAAGGGTGGGGCGCCGAC
CCAGCTTTCTTGTACAAAGTTGGCATTATAAGAAAGCATTGCTTATCAATTTGTTGCAACGAACAGGTCA
CTATCAGTCAAAATAAAATCATTATTTGCCATCCAGCTGATATCCCCTATAGTGAGTCGTATTACATGGT
CATAGCTGTTTCCTGGCAGCTCTGGCCCGTGTCTCAAAATCTCTGATGTTACATTGCACAAGATAAAAAT
ATATCATCATGAACAATAAAACTGTCTGCTTACATAAACAGTAATACAAGGGGTGTTATGAGCCATATTC
AACGGGAAACGTCGAGGCCGCGATTAAATTCCAACATGGATGCTGATTTATATGGGTATAAATGGGCTCG
CGATAATGTCGGGCAATCAGGTGCGACAATCTATCGCTTGTATGGGAAGCCCGATGCGCCAGAGTTGTTT
CTGAAACATGGCAAAGGTAGCGTTGCCAATGATGTTACAGATGAGATGGTCAGACTAAACTGGCTGACGG
AATTTATGCCTCTTCCGACCATCAAGCATTTTATCCGTACTCCTGATGATGCATGGTTACTCACCACTGC
GATCCCCGGAAAAACAGCATTCCAGGTATTAGAAGAATATCCTGATTCAGGTGAAAATATTGTTGATGCG
CTGGCAGTGTTCCTGCGCCGGTTGCATTCGATTCCTGTTTGTAATTGTCCTTTTAACAGCGATCGCGTAT
TTCGTCTCGCTCAGGCGCAATCACGAATGAATAACGGTTTGGTTGATGCGAGTGATTTTGATGACGAGCG
TAATGGCTGGCCTGTTGAACAAGTCTGGAAAGAAATGCATAAACTTTTGCCATTCTCACCGGATTCAGTC
GTCACTCATGGTGATTTCTCACTTGATAACCTTATTTTTGACGAGGGGAAATTAATAGGTTGTATTGATG
TTGGACGAGTCGGAATCGCAGACCGATACCAGGATCTTGCCATCCTATGGAACTGCCTCGGTGAGTTTTC
TCCTTCATTACAGAAACGGCTTTTTCAAAAATATGGTATTGATAATCCTGATATGAATAAATTGCAGTTT
CATTTGATGCTCGATGAGTTTTTCTAATCAGAATTGGTTAATTGGTTGTAACACTGGCAGAGCATTACGC
TGACTTGACGGGACGGCGCAAGCTCATGACCAAAATCCCTTAACGTGAGTTACGCGTCGTTCCACTGAGC
GTCAGACCCCGTAGAAAAGATCAAAGGATCTTCTTGAGATCCTTTTTTTCTGCGCGTAATCTGCTGCTTG
CAAACAAAAAAACCACCGCTACCAGCGGTGGTTTGTTTGCCGGATCAAGAGCTACCAACTCTTTTTCCGA
AGGTAACTGGCTTCAGCAGAGCGCAGATACCAAATACTGTTCTTCTAGTGTAGCCGTAGTTAGGCCACCA
CTTCAAGAACTCTGTAGCACCGCCTACATACCTCGCTCTGCTAATCCTGTTACCAGTGGCTGCTGCCAGT
GGCGATAAGTCGTGTCTTACCGGGTTGGACTCAAGACGATAGTTACCGGATAAGGCGCAGCGGTCGGGCT
GAACGGGGGGTTCGTGCACACAGCCCAGCTTGGAGCGAACGACCTACACCGAACTGAGATACCTACAGCG
TGAGCTATGAGAAAGCGCCACGCTTCCCGAAGGGAGAAAGGCGGACAGGTATCCGGTAAGCGGCAGGGTC
GGAACAGGAGAGCGCACGAGGGAGCTTCCAGGGGGAAACGCCTGGTATCTTTATAGTCCTGTCGGGTTTC
GCCACCTCTGACTTGAGCGTCGATTTTTGTGATGCTCGTCAGGGGGGCGGAGCCTATGGAAAAACGCCAG
CAACGCGGCCTTTTTACGGTTCCTGGCCTTTTGCTGGCCTTTTGCTCACATGTT
Features (pLannotate 1.2.2; 12 found; start..end, strand, type, name):
    121..213     +  CDS            lacI (fragment): lac repressor; lacI; The lac repressor binds to the lac operator to inhibit transcription in E. coli. This inhibition can be relieved by adding lactose or isopropyl-β-D-thiogalactopyranoside (IPTG).
    268..295     -  terminator     rrnB T2 terminator: transcription terminator T2 from the E. coli rrnB gene
    427..470     +  terminator     rrnB T1 terminator: Escherichia coli rrnB; transcription terminator T1 from the E. coli rrnB gene
    517..553     -  CDS            lacZα (fragment): LacZα fragment of β-galactosidase; lacZ fragment
    569..668     +  protein_bind   attL1: mutant version of attL; recombination site for the Gateway® LR reaction LR Clonase™
    689..742     +  sig_peptide    BiP signal sequence: Drosophila BiP signal sequence
    746..1456    +  CDS            Superfolder GFP: Superfolder GFP is a basic (constitutively fluorescent) green fluorescent protein published in 2005, derived from Aequorea victoria. It is reported to be a very rapidly-maturing weak dimer.
   1529..2485    +  CDS            TurboID: mutant of the E. coli biotin ligase BioID engineered for improved catalytic efficiency (Branon et al., 2018)
   2519..2618    -  protein_bind   attL2: mutant version of attL; recombination site for the Gateway® LR reaction LR Clonase™
   2636..2654    -  promoter       T7 promoter: promoter for bacteriophage T7 RNA polymerase
   2788..3597    +  CDS            KanR: aminoglycoside phosphotransferase; aph(3')-Ia; confers resistance to kanamycin in bacteria or G418 (Geneticin®) in eukaryotes
   3744..4332    +  rep_origin     ori: high-copy-number ColE1/pMB1/pBR322/pUC origin of replication
