[The description below was written by a language model from this plasmid's Addgene catalogue record and pLannotate feature annotations shown in this document.]
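Description:
pENTR_BIP-sfGFP-TurboID-KDEL is a 4,394 bp Gateway entry clone built on the pENTR backbone, carrying a synthetic open reading frame for an ER-localized, fluorescently tagged proximity-labeling enzyme. It is maintained in E. coli through a ColE1/pUC-type origin of replication and selected with kanamycin via the aph(3')-Ia resistance gene. Upstream of the cloning region sit the rrnB T1 and T2 transcription terminators, which insulate the insert from read-through transcription in bacteria. A T7 promoter lies just outside attL2 on the opposite strand. Short lacI and lacZα matches in the annotation are fragments of backbone sequence, not functional genes.

The insert, assembled by Gibson cloning, lies between the attL1 and attL2 recombination sites. It begins with the Drosophila BiP signal sequence, which directs the nascent protein into the secretory pathway. This is followed by superfolder GFP and then TurboID, the engineered E. coli biotin ligase variant with high catalytic efficiency. The name and purpose indicate a C-terminal KDEL ER-retention motif and a stop codon, although KDEL is too short to appear as a separate annotated feature. Together these elements should yield a GFP-visible biotin ligase retained in the ER lumen, where it can biotinylate proteins passing through the secretory pathway.

As an entry clone it has no promoter for eukaryotic expression. The cassette is meant to be moved by LR Clonase recombination into a destination vector that supplies the promoter, and the stop codon rules out C-terminal fusions from that vector. The associated publication concerns mapping of tissue-specific protein secretomes and inter-organ trafficking in Drosophila.
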