Addgene plasmid #240223: pENTR_BIP-sfGFP-TurboID-KDEL
Purpose: Gateway entry clone with ER-localized TurboID tagged with superfolder GFP (contains stop codon)
Depositing lab: Justin Bosch & Norbert Perrimon. Depositing organization: Harvard Medical School. Publication: Multi-omic mapping of Drosophila protein secretomes reveals tissue-specific origins and inter-organ trafficking. Bosch JA, Beltran PMJ, Cavers C, LaGraff JT, Melanson R, Singh A, Chen W, Hu Y, Tattikota SG, Liu Y, Hashmi Y, Asara JM, Branon T, Ting AY, Carr SA, Perrimon N. bioRxiv [Preprint]. 2025 Jul 11:2025.07.09.659702. doi: 10.1101/2025.07.09.659702. PubMed 40672250.
Backbone
  Vector backbone: pEntr
  Backbone manufacturer: Thermo Fisher
  Vector type: Gateway shuttle vector
Growth in bacteria
  Bacterial resistance: Kanamycin, 50 μg/mL
  Growth temperature: 37°C
  Growth strain: DH5alpha
  Copy number: Unknown
Gene/Insert
  Gene/Insert name: BIP-sfGFP-TurboID-KDEL (alt name: GFP-TurboID-ER)
  Species: Synthetic
  Cloning method: Gibson Cloning
Terms and licenses: Academic/Nonprofit Terms; Industry Terms: Not Available to Industry
Depositor comments: Please visit https://doi.org/10.1101/2025.07.09.659702 for bioRxiv preprint.
How to cite: pENTR_BIP-sfGFP-TurboID-KDEL was a gift from Justin Bosch & Norbert Perrimon (Addgene plasmid # 240223 ; http://n2t.net/addgene:240223 ; RRID:Addgene_240223)
